>Addgene plasmid #130208 | pRDAX-VALENTIA-027 LifeAct-mVenus//BsaI | depositor full sequence | sequence record 249586 | Full Sequence
CTTTCTGCTATGGAGGTCAGGTATGATTTAAAGGTCTCATAGGTCTTGTATTCAGTCTCGCACTTTAGAC
ATGGTCTTCTGCTGCCCGTGGTCCTCTATTCGTCGGATGTTCTGTCGATTCTTCCTGTCTATCTGGACTG
GATCTGATATCATCGTCGACATTGATTATTGACTAGTTATTAATAGTAATCAATTACGGGGTCATTAGTT
CATAGCCCATATATGGAGTTCCGCGTTACATAACTTACGGTAAATGGCCCGCCTGGCTGACCGCCCAACG
ACCCCCGCCCATTGACGTCAATAATGACGTATGTTCCCATAGTAACGCCAATAGGGACTTTCCATTGACG
TCAATGGGTGGAGTATTTACGGTAAACTGCCCACTTGGCAGTACATCAAGTGTATCATATGCCAAGTACG
CCCCCTATTGACGTCAATGACGGTAAATGGCCCGCCTGGCATTATGCCCAGTACATGACCTTATGGGACT
TTCCTACTTGGCAGTACATCTACGTATTAGTCATCGCTATTACCATGGTCGAGGTGAGCCCCACGTTCTG
CTTCACTCTCCCCATCTCCCCCCCCTCCCCACCCCCAATTTTGTATTTATTTATTTTTTAATTATTTTGT
GCAGCGATGGGGGCGGGGGGGGGGGGGGCGCGCGCCAGGCGGGGCGGGGCGGGGCGAGGGGCGGGGCGGG
GCGAGGCGGAGAGGTGCGGCGGCAGCCAATCAGAGCGGCGCGCTCCGAAAGTTTCCTTTTATGGCGAGGC
GGCGGCGGCGGCGGCCCTATAAAAAGCGAAGCGCGCGGCGGGCGGGAGTCGCTGCGTTGGGACGCCACCA
TGGGCGTGGCCGACCTGATCAAGAAGTTCGAGAGCATCAGCAAGGAGGAGGGCGGGTCAGGCGGCAGCGT
GTCAAAGGGAGAAGAGTTGTTTACCGGTGTTGTTCCCATACTGGTGGAACTGGATGGTGACGTCAATGGA
CACAAGTTTAGCGTTTCTGGCGAAGGAGAAGGCGATGCTACCTATGGCAAACTGACCCTCAAACTGATCT
GTACGACTGGAAAGTTGCCTGTACCTTGGCCAACACTGGTCACAACCTTGGGCTATGGGCTGCAATGCTT
TGCCCGTTATCCTGATCACATGAAGCAACATGACTTCTTTAAGTCTGCTATGCCAGAGGGATATGTGCAG
GAACGGACTATCTTCTTCAAGGACGACGGCAACTACAAGACGAGAGCTGAGGTGAAATTTGAGGGTGACA
CACTGGTGAATCGCATAGAGCTGAAAGGCATCGACTTCAAAGAAGATGGGAATATTCTCGGGCATAAACT
CGAGTACAACTACAATTCCCACAACGTGTACATCACTGCCGATAAGCAGAAGAATGGGATTAAGGCGAAC
TTCAAGATCCGACACAACATCGAGGATGGTGGGGTCCAGCTTGCCGACCATTATCAGCAGAACACACCCA
TTGGGGATGGACCAGTCCTGTTGCCGGATAACCACTACCTCAGTTACCAGAGCAAACTGTCCAAAGATCC
CAATGAGAAGAGGGACCATATGGTACTGCTCGAATTCGTGACTGCAGCAGGCATTACCCTTGGGATGGAT
GAACTTTATAAGTCAGGCTAATAACAGCTTCCGGACTCTAGAACATCCCTACAGGTGATATCCTCGGGTA
ACTTGTTTATTGCAGCTTATAATGGTTACAAATAAAGCAATAGCATCACAAATTTCACAAATAAAGCATT
TTTTTCACTGCATTCTAGTTGTGGTTTGTCCAAACTCATCAATGTATCTTATCATGTCTGTCGTCGAATT
CGAGTTGGCGCGCCTGTCATTCTAAATCTCTCTTTCAGCCTAAAGCTTTTTCCCCGTATCCCCCCAGGTG
TCTGCAGGCTCAAAGAGCAGCGAGAAGCGTTCAGAGGAAAGCGATCCCGTGCCACCTTCCCCGTGCCCGG
GCTGTCCCCGCACGCTGCCGGCTCGGGGATGCGGGGGGAGCGCCGGACCGGAGCGGAGCCCCGGGCGGCT
CGCTGCTGCCCCCTAGCGGGGGAGGGACGTAATTACATCCCTGGGGGCTTTGGGAGGGGGCTGTCCCCGT
GAGCTCCCAGGCGCGCCTGTCATTCTAAATCTCTCTTTCAGCCTAAAGCTTTTTCCCCGTATCCCCCCAG
GTGTCTGCAGGCTCAAAGAGCAGCGAGAAGCGTTCAGAGGAAAGCGATCCCGTGCCACCTTCCCCGTGCC
CGGGCTGTCCCCGCACGCTGCCGGCTCGGGGATGCGGGGGGAGCGCCGGACCGGAGCGGAGCCCCGGGCG
GCTCGCTGCTGCCCCCTAGCGGGGGAGGGACGTAATTACATCCCTGGGGGCTTTGGGGGGGGGCTGTCCC
CGTGAGCTCCCAGGCGCGCCAACTCGGTACCTCACCCGATTCTCATCATGGAGACACATCAGGACATCTC
CAATACCGCCATGGAAACGCACCAAGATGCGACTGCTCTTCTGCCAGTGACGGCATTCGTCTGCAAGATT
AACGGCATACAGAAAGAAACGATGAGACCCATTCAGGACGAGCCTCAGACTCCAGCGTAACTGGACTGCA
ATCAACTCACTGGCTCACCTTCACGGGTGGGCCTTTCTTCGGTAGAAAATCAAAGGATCTTCTTGAGATC
CTTTTTTTCTGCGCGTAATCTGCTGCTTGCAAACAAAAAAACCACCGCTACCAGCGGTGGTTTGTTTGCC
GGATCAAGAGCTACCAACTCTTTTTCCGAGGTAACTGGCTTCAGCAGAGCGCAGATACCAAATACTGTTC
TTCTAGTGTAGCCGTAGTTAGGCCACCACTTCAAGAACTCTGTAGCACCGCCTACATACCTCGCTCTGCT
AATCCTGTTACCAGTGGCTGCTGCCAGTGGCGATAAGTCGTGTCTTACCGGGTTGGACTCAAGACGATAG
TTACCGGATAAGGCGCAGCGGTCGGGCTGAACGGGGGGTTCGTGCACACAGCCCAGCTTGGAGCGAACGA
CCTACACCGAACTGAGATACCTACAGCGTGAGCTATGAGAAAGCGCCACGCTTCCCGAAGGGAGAAAGGC
GGACAGGTATCCGGTAAGCGGCAGGGTCGGAACAGGAGAGCGCACGAGGGAGCTTCCAGGGGGAAACGCC
TGGTATCTTTATAGTCCTGTCGGGTTTCGCCACCTCTGACTTGAGCATCGATTTTTGTGATGCTCGTCAG
GGGGGCGGAGCCTATGGAAAAACGCCAGCAACGCAGAAAGGCCCACCCGAAGGTGAGCCAGGTGATTACA
TTTGGGCCCTCATTACCAATGCTTAATCAGTGAGGCACCTATCTCAGCGATCTGTCTATTTCGTTCATCC
ATAGTTGCCTGACTCCCCGTCGTGTAGATAACTACGATGCGGGAGGGCTTACCATCTGGCCCCAGTGCTG
CAATGATACCGCGAGAACCACGCTCACCGGCTCCAGATTTATCAGCAATAAACCAGCCAGCCGGGAGGGC
CGAGCGCAGAAGTGATCCTGCAACTTTATCCGCCTCCATCCAGTCTATTAATTGTTGCCGGGAAGCTAGA
GTAAGTAGTTCGCCAGTTAATAGTTTGCGCAACGTTGTTGCCATTGCTACAGGCATCGTGGTGTCACGCT
CGTCGTTTGGTATGGCTTCATTCAGCTCCGGTTCCCAACGATCAAGGCGAGTTACATGATCCCCCATGTT
GTGCAAAAAAGCGGTTAGCTCCTTCGGTCCTCCGATCGTTGCCAGAAGTAAGTTGGCCGCAGTGTTATCA
CTCATGGTTATGGCAGCACTGCATAATTCTCTTACTGTCATGCCATCCGTGAGATGCTTTTCTGTGACTG
GTGAGTACTCAACCAAGTCATTCTGAGAATAGTGTATGCGGCGACCGAGTTGCTCTTGCCCGGCGTCAAT
ACGGGATAATACCGCGCCACATAGCAGAACTTTAAAAGTGCTCATCATTGGAAAACGTTCTTCGGGGCGT
AAACTCTCAAGGATCTTACCGCTGTTGAGATCCAGTTCGATGTAACCCACTCGTGCACCCAACTGATCTT
CAGCATCTTTTACTTTCACCAGCGTTTCTGGGTGAGCAAAAACAGGAAGGCAAAATGCCGCAAAAAAGGG
AATAAGGGCGACACGGAAATGTTGAATACTCATTTTAGCTTCCTTAGCTCCTGAAAATCTCGATAACTCA
AAAAATACGCCCGGTAGTGATCTTATTTCATTATGGTGAAAGTTGGAACCTCTTACGTGCCGATCAGTCA
AAAGCCTCCGGTCGGAGGCTTTTGA
Features (pLannotate 1.2.2; 10 found; start..end, strand, type, name):
    158..537     +  enhancer       CMV enhancer: human cytomegalovirus immediate early enhancer
    539..814     +  promoter       chicken β-actin promoter: No description available
    909..1622    +  CDS            mVenus: mVenus is a basic (constitutively fluorescent) yellow fluorescent protein published in 2006, derived from Aequorea victoria. It is reported to be a rapidly-maturing monomer with moderate acid sensitivity.
   1680..1801    +  polyA_signal   SV40 poly(A) signal: SV40 polyadenylation signal
   2602..2631    +  terminator     T3Te terminator: phage T3 early transcription terminator
   2653..3240    +  rep_origin     ori: high-copy-number ColE1/pMB1/pBR322/pUC origin of replication
   3252..3279    -  terminator     T7Te terminator: phage T7 early transcription terminator
   3303..4163    -  CDS            AmpR: β-lactamase; bla; confers resistance to ampicillin, carbenicillin, and related antibiotics
   4164..4266    -  promoter       cat promoter: promoter of the E. coli cat gene encoding chloramphenicol acetyltransferase
   4266..2       -  terminator     tonB terminator (across the origin): bidirectional E. coli tonB-P14 transcription terminator
