>Addgene plasmid #130208 | pRDAX-VALENTIA-027 LifeAct-mVenus//BsaI | addgene full sequence | sequence record 298156 | Addgene NGS Result
CTTTCTGCTATGGAGGTCAGGTATGATTTAAAGGTCTCATAGGTCTTGTATTCAGTCTCGCACTTTAGAC
ATGGTCTTCTGCTGCCCGTGGTCCTCTATTCGTCGGATGTTCTGTCGATTCTTCCTGTCTATCTGGACTG
GATCTGATATCATCGTCGACATTGATTATTGACTAGTTATTAATAGTAATCAATTACGGGGTCATTAGTT
CATAGCCCATATATGGAGTTCCGCGTTACATAACTTACGGTAAATGGCCCGCCTGGCTGACCGCCCAACG
ACCCCCGCCCATTGACGTCAATAATGACGTATGTTCCCATAGTAACGCCAATAGGGACTTTCCATTGACG
TCAATGGGTGGAGTATTTACGGTAAACTGCCCACTTGGCAGTACATCAAGTGTATCATATGCCAAGTACG
CCCCCTATTGACGTCAATGACGGTAAATGGCCCGCCTGGCATTATGCCCAGTACATGACCTTATGGGACT
TTCCTACTTGGCAGTACATCTACGTATTAGTCATCGCTATTACCATGGTCGAGGTGAGCCCCACGTTCTG
CTTCACTCTCCCCATCTCCCCCCCCTCCCCACCCCCAATTTTGTATTTATTTATTTTTTAATTATTTTGT
GCAGCGATGGGGGCGGGGGGGGGGGGGGCGCGCGCCAGGCGGGGCGGGGSGGGGSGRGGGGSGGGGCGGG
GCGAGGCGGAGAGGTGCGGCGGCAGCCAATCAGAGCGGCGCGCTCCGAAAGTTTCCTTTTATGGCGAGGC
GGCGGCGGCGGCGGCCCTATAAAAAGCGAAGCGCGCGGCGGGCGGGAGTCGCTGCGTTGGGACGCCACCA
TGGGCGTGGCCGACCTGATCAAGAAGTTCGAGAGCATCAGCAAGGAGGAGGGCGGGTCAGGCGGCAGCGT
GTCAAAGGGAGAAGAGTTGTTTACCGGTGTTGTTCCCATACTGGTGGAACTGGATGGTGACGTCAATGGA
CACAAGTTTAGCGTTTCTGGCGAAGGAGAAGGCGATGCTACCTATGGCAAACTGACCCTCAAACTGATCT
GTACGACTGGAAAGTTGCCTGTACCTTGGCCAACACTGGTCACAACCTTGGGCTATGGGCTGCAATGCTT
TGCCCGTTATCCTGATCACATGAAGCAACATGACTTCTTTAAGTCTGCTATGCCAGAGGGATATGTGCAG
GAACGGACTATCTTCTTCAAGGACGACGGCAACTACAAGACGAGAGCTGAGGTGAAATTTGAGGGTGACA
CACTGGTGAATCGCATAGAGCTGAAAGGCATCGACTTCAAAGAAGATGGGAATATTCTCGGGCATAAACT
CGAGTACAACTACAATTCCCACAACGTGTACATCACTGCCGATAAGCAGAAGAATGGGATTAAGGCGAAC
TTCAAGATCCGACACAACATCGAGGATGGTGGGGTCCAGCTTGCCGACCATTATCAGCAGAACACACCCA
TTGGGGATGGACCAGTCCTGTTGCCGGATAACCACTACCTCAGTTACCAGAGCAAACTGTCCAAAGATCC
CAATGAGAAGAGGGACCATATGGTACTGCTCGAATTCGTGACTGCAGCAGGCATTACCCTTGGGATGGAT
GAACTTTATAAGTCAGGCTAATAACAGCTTCCGGACTCTAGAACATCCCTACAGGTGATATCCTCGGGTA
ACTTGTTTATTGCAGCTTATAATGGTTACAAATAAAGCAATAGCATCACAAATTTCACAAATAAAGCATT
TTTTTCACTGCATTCTAGTTGTGGTTTGTCCAAACTCATCAATGTATCTTATCATGTCTGTCGTCGAATT
CGAGTTGGCGCGCCTGTCATTCTAAATCTCTCTTTCAGCCTAAAGCTTTTTCCCCGTATCCCCCCAGGTG
TCTGCAGGCTCAAAGAGCAGCGAGAAGCGTTCAGAGGAAAGCGATCCCGTGCCACCTTCCCCGTGCCCGG
GCTGTCCCCGCACGCTGCCGGCTCGGGGATGCGGGGGGAGCGCCGGACCGGAGCGGAGCCCCGGGCGGCT
CGCTGCTGCCCCCTAGCGGGGGAGGGACGTAATTACATCCCTGGGGGCTTTGGGAGGGGGCTGTCCCCGT
GAGCTCCCAGGCGCGCCTGTCATTCTAAATCTCTCTTTCAGCCTAAAGCTTTTTCCCCGTATCCCCCCAG
GTGTCTGCAGGCTCAAAGAGCAGCGAGAAGCGTTCAGAGGAAAGCGATCCCGTGCCACCTTCCCCGTGCC
CGGGCTGTCCCCGCACGCTGCCGGCTCGGGGATGCGGGGGGAGCGCCGGACCGGAGCGGAGCCCCGGGCG
GCTCGCTGCTGCCCCCTAGCGGGGGAGGGACGTAATTACATCCCTGGGGGCTTTGGGGGGGGGCTGTCCC
CGTGAGCTCCCAGGCGCGCCAACTCGGTACCTCACCCGATTCTCATCATGGAGACACATCAGGACATCTC
CAATACCGCCATGGAAACGCACCAAGATGCGACTGCTCTTCTGCCAGTGACGGCATTCGTCTGCAAGATT
AACGGCATACAGAAAGAAACGATGAGACCCATTCAGGACGAGCCTCAGACTCCAGCGTAACTGGACTGCA
ATCAACTCACTGGCTCACCTTCACGGGTGGGCCTTTCTTCGGTAGAAAATCAAAGGATCTTCTTGAGATC
CTTTTTTTCTGCGCGTAATCTGCTGCTTGCAAACAAAAAAACCACCGCTACCAGCGGTGGTTTGTTTGCC
GGATCAAGAGCTACCAACTCTTTTTCCGAGGTAACTGGCTTCAGCAGAGCGCAGATACCAAATACTGTTC
TTCTAGTGTAGCCGTAGTTAGGCCACCACTTCAAGAACTCTGTAGCACCGCCTACATACCTCGCTCTGCT
AATCCTGTTACCAGTGGCTGCTGCCAGTGGCGATAAGTCGTGTCTTACCGGGTTGGACTCAAGACGATAG
TTACCGGATAAGGCGCAGCGGTCGGGCTGAACGGGGGGTTCGTGCACACAGCCCAGCTTGGAGCGAACGA
CCTACACCGAACTGAGATACCTACAGCGTGAGCTATGAGAAAGCGCCACGCTTCCCGAAGGGAGAAAGGC
GGACAGGTATCCGGTAAGCGGCAGGGTCGGAACAGGAGAGCGCACGAGGGAGCTTCCAGGGGGAAACGCC
TGGTATCTTTATAGTCCTGTCGGGTTTCGCCACCTCTGACTTGAGCATCGATTTTTGTGATGCTCGTCAG
GGGGGCGGAGCCTATGGAAAAACGCCAGCAACGCAGAAAGGCCCACCCGAAGGTGAGCCAGGTGATTACA
TTTGGGCCCTCATTACCAATGCTTAATCAGTGAGGCACCTATCTCAGCGATCTGTCTATTTCGTTCATCC
ATAGTTGCCTGACTCCCCGTCGTGTAGATAACTACGATGCGGGAGGGCTTACCATCTGGCCCCAGTGCTG
CAATGATACCGCGAGAACCACGCTCACCGGCTCCAGATTTATCAGCAATAAACCAGCCAGCCGGGAGGGC
CGAGCGCAGAAGTGATCCTGCAACTTTATCCGCCTCCATCCAGTCTATTAATTGTTGCCGGGAAGCTAGA
GTAAGTAGTTCGCCAGTTAATAGTTTGCGCAACGTTGTTGCCATTGCTACAGGCATCGTGGTGTCACGCT
CGTCGTTTGGTATGGCTTCATTCAGCTCCGGTTCCCAACGATCAAGGCGAGTTACATGATCCCCCATGTT
GTGCAAAAAAGCGGTTAGCTCCTTCGGTCCTCCGATCGTTGCCAGAAGTAAGTTGGCCGCAGTGTTATCA
CTCATGGTTATGGCAGCACTGCATAATTCTCTTACTGTCATGCCATCCGTGAGATGCTTTTCTGTGACTG
GTGAGTACTCAACCAAGTCATTCTGAGAATAGTGTATGCGGCGACCGAGTTGCTCTTGCCCGGCGTCAAT
ACGGGATAATACCGCGCCACATAGCAGAACTTTAAAAGTGCTCATCATTGGAAAACGTTCTTCGGGGCGT
AAACTCTCAAGGATCTTACCGCTGTTGAGATCCAGTTCGATGTAACCCACTCGTGCACCCAACTGATCTT
CAGCATCTTTTACTTTCACCAGCGTTTCTGGGTGAGCAAAAACAGGAAGGCAAAATGCCGCAAAAAAGGG
AATAAGGGCGACACGGAAATGTTGAATACTCATTTTAGCTTCCTTAGCTCCTGAAAATCTCGATAACTCA
AAAAATACGCCCGGTAGTGATCTTATTTCATTATGGTGAAAGTTGGAACCTCTTACGTGCCGATCAAGTC
AAAAGCCTCCGGTCGGAGGCTTTTGA
Features (pLannotate 1.2.2; 10 found; start..end, strand, type, name):
    158..537     +  enhancer       CMV enhancer: human cytomegalovirus immediate early enhancer
    539..814     +  promoter       chicken β-actin promoter: No description available
    909..1622    +  CDS            mVenus: mVenus is a basic (constitutively fluorescent) yellow fluorescent protein published in 2006, derived from Aequorea victoria. It is reported to be a rapidly-maturing monomer with moderate acid sensitivity.
   1680..1801    +  polyA_signal   SV40 poly(A) signal: SV40 polyadenylation signal
   2602..2631    +  terminator     T3Te terminator: phage T3 early transcription terminator
   2653..3240    +  rep_origin     ori: high-copy-number ColE1/pMB1/pBR322/pUC origin of replication
   3252..3279    -  terminator     T7Te terminator: phage T7 early transcription terminator
   3303..4163    -  CDS            AmpR: β-lactamase; bla; confers resistance to ampicillin, carbenicillin, and related antibiotics
   4164..4266    -  promoter       cat promoter: promoter of the E. coli cat gene encoding chloramphenicol acetyltransferase
   4267..2       -  terminator     tonB terminator (across the origin): bidirectional E. coli tonB-P14 transcription terminator
