[The description below was written by a language model from this plasmid's Addgene catalogue record and pLannotate feature annotations shown in this document.]
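Description:
pRDAX-VALENTIA-027 LifeAct-mVenus//BsaI is a small (about 4.3 kb) custom-built synthetic biology plasmid deposited as an extension to the EMMA kit, a modular toolkit for assembling mammalian expression vectors from standardised parts. It is propagated in E. coli through a high-copy ColE1/pUC-type origin and selected with ampicillin. The β-lactamase gene is driven by the cat promoter. The origin and resistance cassette are bracketed by the T3Te, T7Te and tonB terminators, a layout commonly used to insulate the bacterial maintenance functions from transcription entering or leaving neighbouring regions.

The payload is a mammalian expression unit in which the CMV immediate-early enhancer and the chicken β-actin promoter (a CAG-like arrangement) drive a LifeAct-mVenus fusion, followed by an SV40 polyadenylation signal. LifeAct is a short F-actin-binding peptide widely used to label filamentous actin in living cells, and mVenus is a monomeric, rapidly maturing yellow fluorescent protein. The automated annotation identifies only the mVenus coding sequence. LifeAct is not called as a feature, but the unannotated stretch between the promoter and mVenus could accommodate it. The catalogue lists mouse as the insert species, although the annotation describes mVenus as derived from Aequorea victoria.

The "//BsaI" in the name suggests a BsaI site or sites for Golden Gate-style assembly, but the record does not annotate these sites, state the cloning sites, or explain the roughly 800 bp unannotated region downstream of the poly(A) signal. The depositor sequence and the repository's sequencing result give essentially identical feature maps, differing by one nucleotide in length. The construct would typically be used to visualise actin or as a building block in EMMA-based vector assembly.
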