Addgene plasmid #130208: pRDAX-VALENTIA-027 LifeAct-mVenus//BsaI
Purpose: EMMA Kit # 1000000119 extension
Depositing lab: Gary Lewin. Depositing organization: Max-Delbrueck-Centrum fuer Molekulare Medizin (MDC).
Backbone
  Vector backbone: custom built
  Vector type: Synthetic Biology
Growth in bacteria
  Bacterial resistance: Ampicillin, 100 μg/mL
  Growth temperature: 37°C
  Growth strain: DH5alpha
  Copy number: High Copy
Gene/Insert
  Gene/Insert name: LifeAct-mVenus
  Species: M. musculus (mouse)
  Cloning method: Restriction Enzyme; 5′ cloning site unknown (unknown if destroyed); 3′ cloning site unknown (unknown if destroyed)
Terms and licenses: Academic/Nonprofit Terms; Industry Terms: Not Available to Industry
How to cite: pRDAX-VALENTIA-027 LifeAct-mVenus//BsaI was a gift from Gary Lewin (Addgene plasmid # 130208 ; http://n2t.net/addgene:130208 ; RRID:Addgene_130208)
